>Addgene plasmid #14981 | pGL3-basic-hFX-promotor(2kb, distal) | depositor partial sequence | sequence record 8198 | Author sequence
GGTACCTAAGGCACACCTGTGGGAATATGAAAGTTTGGTTTCATAAAAGGATTCTGGAGGAAGTCACCTC
TGACATTTGAGTTGAGTCCTACAGGATATGAAGAAAGTAGCCCCATGTTCCGGTTACTATGGCTGTGTAA
TAAATTACCTAAAACATACTGGATTAAAGCTATGAAAACATCTTTTCTGCCCAGAGATTCTGTGGGCCTG
AAATTCACATGGAACACATAAGGCATACCTTGTTTCTGCTCCATGATGTCTAAGGATTCAGCTGGAAGAC
TGGGAGGCTGGGGGCTGGAATTTATCTGAAGAATGACTCATTTACATGTCTACTGGTTGACCCTGGCTGT
TGGCTGAGGGGGCCTCAGCTCTCTCTACATTGTTTCTCTACTTTGGCTAGTTTGGATTTCCTCAAAACAT
GATGGCTGGTCCTCAGTGTCAGCATCCCAAAAAGAGAATGCCGGACACAGTGGCTCACACCTGTAACCTC
AGCAATTTGGGAGGCTGAGGTGGGAGGTTGCTTGAGTTCAGGAGTTCAAGACCAGCCTGGGCAACATAGT
GAGACTCTGTCTCTACCAAAAATTTTTAAAATTTTAAAAATCAGCCAGGTGTGGTTATGCACACCTATAG
TCCCAGTTACTTAGGAGGCTGAGGCAGGAGGATCACTTGATTCCAGGAGGTCAAGGCTGCTGTGAGCTAT
GACCACACCACTGCATTTCAGCCTGGGTAACAGAATGAGACTCTGTTTCAAACAAACAAAAACCCAAAAA
AAAAAAAAAGAGAGAGAGAGGGAGTTAGAAGGAAGATGCATCATTTTTATGACCTGGACTTGGAAGTCAC
CAAGCAGCACTTCTGCAGTACCCTGTTGGTTGGAATAGTTGTAGCCCAAACCCGAATTCGAAGGGAGGAG
AATAGATAACATCCCTGGGTGACAGGAATGTCAAAGTCCCAAACAGCATATGACATGTGACAAATATTGG
TGTGGCCTTCTTTGGAAGATCCAATCTTCCATACCAGGCAAAGGGATGGAAGACTAAGGAACAACATGAG
GGATAGCCAGAGAGGGAAAAAGCATCACTTGTTCTAGGAACTACAAATAGCTTGAAGAAGCAAAGACGTC
TAGATGCCTCCCAATATGCAGAGTGGGGTGTACAGAAGAGAGTGGTAAGGGCGCTGGGAGAGCTAAGGTG
GGCAAGAGAGCTTCCTCTGTCATGCTAAGAAAGTTGGAATTTATCTTGATGGTGGTGAAAGCAGAGGGCT
ATGGTTAGATTCACATTTGAGATTTAGATTTTTAGATTTAAAATGATCACCCTGGTGACACTGGCTTAAC
TCACAATTTTGCCCAAGGCCTATGCTACCACAGTGCTTCTGAAACTTTAAAGCACATTAGAATCACCTGG
AGGTCTTGTTAAACCATGGATTGCTGGGCCTTGAAACCCCAGAGATTCTGATTCAGTAGATCGAGAATAG
GGCCTGAGAATTTGTATTTCTAACAAGTTTCCAGGTGATGCTGAGGCTGCTGGCCCAGCGACCACATTTG
ATAATCATAGCCCTCTGATAAATCCTATCAAAATATCCTAATGGCAGAGCAAGGGAATTCTGGTGATATC
CTCCCCTACCCATAACCTGACAGCTATTAGGATCTGCCTACTTGAGGCTAAAAGCAACCAAGAGAGGAAC
AGCTACAGTGTACCACAGAGTCCCTCAACATCTTTGCCCACGCCACGGTGCCCCAGCTTCTTACCAAGTG
TGCCTGATTCCTCTTGACTACCTCCAAGGAAGTGGAGAAGGACAAGTTCTTGCGAAGCCTTCGTCTTCTC
TGATATGCTATTCTATGTCTATTTCTTTGGCCAAAAAGATGGGGCAATGATATCAACTTTGCAGGGAGCT
GGAGCATTTGCTAGTGACCTTTCTATGCCAGAACTTGCTAAGCATGCTAGC
