>Addgene plasmid #14981 | pGL3-basic-hFX-promotor(2kb, distal) | addgene partial sequence | sequence record 36820 | RVprimer3
GACATTTCTCTATCGATAGGTACCTAAGGCACACCTGTGGGAATATGAAAGTTTGGTTTCATAAAAGGAT
TCTGGAGGAAGTCACCTCTGACATTTGAGTTGAGTCCTACAGGATATGAAGAAAGTAGCCCCATGTTCCG
GTTACTATGGCTGTGTAATAAATTACCTAAAACATACTGGATTAAAGCTATGAAAACATCTTTTCTGCCC
AGAGATTCTGTGGGCCTGAAATTCACATGGAACACATAAGGCATACCTTGTTTCTGCTCCATGATGTCTA
AGGATTCAGCTGGAAGACTGGGAGGCTGGGGGCTGGAATTTATCTGAAGAATGACTCATTTACATGTCTA
CTGGTTGACCCTGGCTGTTGGCTGAGGGGGCCTCAGCTCTCTCTACATTGTTTCTCTACTTTGGCTAGTT
TGGATTTCCTCAAAACATGATGGCTGGTCCTCAGTGTCAGCATCCCAAAAAGAGAATGCCGGACACAGTG
GCTCACACCTGTAACCTCAGCAATTTGGGAGGCTGAGGTGGGAGGTTGCTTGAGTTCAGGAGTTCAAGAC
CAGCCTGGGCAACATAGTGAGACTCTGTCTCTACCAAAAATTTTTAAAATTTTAAAAATCAGCCAGGTGT
GGTTATGCACACCTATAGTCCCAGTTACTTAGGAGGCTGAGGCAGGAGGATCACTTGATTCCAGGAGGTC
AAGGCTGCTGTGAGCTATGACCACACCACTGCATTTCAGCCTGGGTAACAGAATGAGACTCTGTTTCAAA
CAAACAAAAACCCCCCAAAAAAAAAAAGAGAGAGAGAGGGAGTTAGAAGGAAGATGCATCATTTTTATGA
CCTGGACTTGGAAGTCACC
