>Addgene plasmid #14981 | pGL3-basic-hFX-promotor(2kb, distal) | addgene partial sequence | sequence record 36822 | RVprimer3 5'-CTAGCAAAATAGGCTGTCCC-3'
GACATTTCTCTATCGATAGGTACCTAAGGCACACCTGTGGGAATATGAAAGTTTGGTTTCATAAAAGGAT
TCTGGAGGAAGTCACCTCTGACATTTGAGTTGAGTCCTACAGGATATGAAGAAAGTAGCCCCATGTTCCG
GTTACTATGGCTGTGTAATAAATTACCTAAAACATACTGGATTAAAGCTATGAAAACATCTTTTCTGCCC
AGAGATTCTGTGGGCCTGAAATTCACATGGAACACATAAGGCATACCTTGTTTCTGCTCCATGATGTCTA
AGGATTCAGCTGGAAGACTGGGAGGCTGGGGGCTGGAATTTATCTGAAGAATGACTCATTTACATGTCTA
CTGGTTGACCCTGGCTGTTGGCTGAGGGGGCCTCAGCTCTCTCTACATTGTTTCTCTACTTTGGCTAGTT
TGGATTTCCTCAAAACATGATGGCTGGTCCTCAGTGTCAGCATCCCAAAAAGAGAATGCCGGACACAGTG
GCTCACACCTGTAACCTCAGCAATTTGGGAGGCTGAGGTGGGAGGTTGCTTGAGTTCAGGAGTTCAAGAC
CAGCCTGGGCAACATAGTGAGACTCTGTCTCTACCAAAAATTTTTAAAATTTTAAAAATCAGCCAGGTGT
GGTTATGCACACCTATAGTCCCAGTTACTTAGGAGGCTGAGGCAGGAGGATCACTTGATTCCAGGAGGTC
AAGGCTGCTGTGAGCTATGACCACACCACTGCATTTCAGCCTGGGTAACAGAATGAGACTCTGTTTCAAA
CAAACAAAAACCC
