[The description below was written by a language model from this plasmid's Addgene catalogue record.]
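Description:
pGL3-basic-hFX-promotor(2kb, distal) is a luciferase reporter plasmid built on the Promega pGL3-basic backbone (4818 bp without insert). pGL3-basic is a promoterless, enhancerless reporter vector carrying a firefly luciferase coding sequence downstream of a multiple cloning site, so luciferase is expressed only to the extent that the DNA placed in that cloning site can drive transcription. The plasmid is propagated in E. coli under ampicillin selection. Its copy number is recorded as unknown, and no feature table is provided, so the details of the origin and other backbone elements are not itemised in the record.

The insert is a 1941 bp fragment of the human frataxin (FXN) promoter region, described as the distal fragment of approximately 2 kb. It was cloned by restriction digestion between KpnI at the 5′ end and NheI at the 3′ end. Both sites are retained, so the fragment can be excised or exchanged. In this position the genomic fragment lies upstream of the luciferase gene and acts as the test regulatory sequence. The record does not give the exact coordinates of the fragment relative to the FXN transcription start site, nor does it say whether the fragment includes the core promoter.

Constructs of this type are typically transfected into mammalian cells to measure the transcriptional activity of a candidate promoter segment by luminescence. The "distal" label suggests that it may belong to a set of fragments used to map regulatory regions controlling frataxin, the gene associated with Friedreich ataxia, although the record does not state a specific purpose.
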