Addgene plasmid #14981: pGL3-basic-hFX-promotor(2kb, distal)
Depositing lab: Michael Ristow.
Backbone
  Vector backbone: pGL3-basic
  Backbone manufacturer: Promega
  Backbone size w/o insert (bp): 4818
  Vector type: Luciferase
Growth in bacteria
  Bacterial resistance: Ampicillin, 100 μg/mL
  Growth temperature: 37°C
  Growth strain: DH5alpha
  Copy number: Unknown
Gene/Insert
  Gene/Insert name: human frataxin promoter fragment (alt name: frataxin)
  Species: H. sapiens (human)
  Insert size (bp): 1941
  Mutation: includes distal fragment of human frataxin promoter of appr. 2kb length
  Entrez Gene: FXN (a.k.a. CyaY, FA, FARR, FRDA, X25)
  Cloning method: Restriction Enzyme; 5′ cloning site KpnI (not destroyed); 3′ cloning site NheI (not destroyed)
  Sequencing primers: 5′ RVprimer3
Terms and licenses: Academic/Nonprofit Terms; Industry Terms: Not Available to Industry
How to cite: pGL3-basic-hFX-promotor(2kb, distal) was a gift from Michael Ristow (Addgene plasmid # 14981 ; http://n2t.net/addgene:14981 ; RRID:Addgene_14981)
